Addgene plasmid #77963: PIP5K1A gRNA (BRDN0001147757)
Purpose: 3rd generation lentiviral gRNA plasmid targeting human PIP5K1A
Depositing lab: John Doench & David Root. Depositing organization: Broad Institute. Publication: Optimized sgRNA design to maximize activity and minimize off-target effects of CRISPR-Cas9. Doench JG, Fusi N, Sullender M, Hegde M, Vaimberg EW, Donovan KF, Smith I, Tothova Z, Wilen C, Orchard R, Virgin HW, Listgarten J, Root DE. Nat Biotechnol. 2016 Jan 18. doi: 10.1038/nbt.3437. PubMed 26780180.
Backbone
  Vector backbone: lentiGuide-Puro
  Backbone manufacturer: Zhang Lab (Addgene plasmid # 52963)
  Vector type: Mammalian Expression, Lentiviral, CRISPR
  Selectable markers: Puromycin
Growth in bacteria
  Bacterial resistance: Ampicillin, 100 μg/mL
  Growth temperature: 37°C
  Growth strain: DH5alpha
  Copy number: High Copy
Gene/Insert
  Gene/Insert name: PIP5K1A (alt names: PIP5K1A; NM_001135636.1)
  gRNA/shRNA sequence: AAGGCTCAACCTACAAACGG
  Species: H. sapiens (human)
  Entrez Gene: PIP5K1A
  Promoter: hU6
  Cloning method: Unknown
  Sequencing primers: 5′ U6-F; 3′ pS2-R
Terms and licenses: Academic/Nonprofit Terms; Industry Terms: Not Available to Industry
Depositor comments: The gRNA was designed to target the following Genbank reference sequence(s): NM_001135636.1,NM_001135637.1,NM_001135638.1,NM_003557.2. Note that this plasmid does NOT contain Cas9. It should be used in conjunction with lentiCas9-Blast (Addgene #52962) or otherwise with cell lines already expressing Cas9. Browse the full kinome gRNA library at http://www.addgene.org/pooled-library/broadgpp-human-kinome/ or visit http://www.broadinstitute.org/rnai/public/ for detailed protocols and information.
How to cite: PIP5K1A gRNA (BRDN0001147757) was a gift from John Doench & David Root (Addgene plasmid # 77963 ; http://n2t.net/addgene:77963 ; RRID:Addgene_77963)
