[The description below was written by a language model from this plasmid's Addgene catalogue record and pLannotate feature annotations shown in this document.]
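Description:
PIP5K1A gRNA (BRDN0001147757) is a third-generation lentiviral guide RNA plasmid built on the lentiGuide-Puro backbone, designed to direct Streptococcus pyogenes Cas9 to the human PIP5K1A gene. It is propagated in E. coli as a high-copy plasmid through a ColE1/pUC-type origin with ampicillin selection (AmpR, β-lactamase). The backbone also carries an f1 origin, an SV40 origin and poly(A) signal, and leftover lac and T7/T3 promoter elements from the cloning vector.

The lentiviral transfer cassette begins with an RSV promoter fused to a truncated HIV-1 5' LTR, which makes genomic RNA transcription Tat-independent. This is followed by the Ψ packaging signal with a partial gag region and the Rev response element for Rev-dependent nuclear export. It ends in a self-inactivating ΔU3 3' LTR. Within this unit, a human U6 RNA polymerase III promoter drives the PIP5K1A-specific spacer joined to the SpCas9 gRNA scaffold, with a cPPT/CTS element downstream to aid nuclear import of the viral genome. A separate EF-1α promoter with its intron A expresses puromycin N-acetyltransferase for selection of transduced mammalian cells, and a WPRE enhances transcript expression.

The guide was designed against several PIP5K1A reference transcripts and belongs to a human kinome gRNA collection. The plasmid does not encode Cas9, so it must be used together with a separate Cas9 vector such as lentiCas9-Blast, or in cells already expressing Cas9. Its typical use is CRISPR knockout of PIP5K1A in human cells.
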