Features (pLannotate 1.2.2; 29 found; start..end, strand, type, name):
     14..80      +  CDS            small t antigen (fragment): SV40 (simian virus 40) small t antigen
    106..317     +  promoter       EF-1α core promoter: core promoter for human elongation factor EF-1α
    318..1256    +  intron         EF-1α intron A: intron upstream of the start codon of human EF-1α
   1278..1877    +  CDS            PuroR (fragment): puromycin N-acetyltransferase; pac from Streptomyces; confers resistance to puromycin
   1893..2481    +  misc_feature   WPRE: woodchuck hepatitis virus posttranscriptional regulatory element
   2532..2551    +  misc_feature   cPPT/CTS (fragment): central polypurine tract and central termination sequence of HIV-1
   2553..2786    +  LTR            3' LTR (ΔU3): self-inactivating 3' long terminal repeat (LTR) from HIV-1
   2864..2985    +  polyA_signal   SV40 poly(A) signal: SV40 polyadenylation signal
   3025..3160    +  rep_origin     SV40 ori: SV40 origin of replication
   3181..3199    -  promoter       T7 promoter: promoter for bacteriophage T7 RNA polymerase
   3207..3362    +  CDS            lacZα (fragment): LacZα fragment of β-galactosidase; lacZ fragment
   3367..3795    +  rep_origin     f1 ori (sequence partly withheld): f1 bacteriophage origin of replication; arrow indicates direction of (+) strand synthesis
   3848..3952    +  promoter       AmpR promoter: bla
   3953..4813    +  CDS            AmpR: β-lactamase; bla; confers resistance to ampicillin, carbenicillin, and related antibiotics
   4984..5572    +  rep_origin     ori: high-copy-number ColE1/pMB1/pBR322/pUC origin of replication
   5755..5847    +  CDS            lacI (fragment): lac repressor; lacI; The lac repressor binds to the lac operator to inhibit transcription in E. coli. This inhibition can be relieved by adding lactose or isopropyl-β-D-thiogalactopyranoside (IPTG).
   5860..5881    +  protein_bind   CAP binding site: CAP binding activates transcription in the presence of cAMP. E. coli catabolite activator protein
   5896..5926    +  promoter       lac promoter: promoter for the E. coli lac operon
   5934..5950    +  protein_bind   lac operator: The lac repressor binds to the lac operator to inhibit transcription in E. coli. This inhibition can be relieved by adding lactose or isopropyl-β-D-thiogalactopyranoside (IPTG). lac repressor encoded by lacI
   5995..6013    +  promoter       T3 promoter: promoter for bacteriophage T3 RNA polymerase
   6041..6267    +  promoter       RSV promoter: Rous sarcoma virus enhancer/promoter
   6268..6448    +  LTR            5' LTR (truncated): truncated 5' long terminal repeat (LTR) from HIV-1
   6495..6620    +  misc_feature   HIV-1 Ψ: packaging signal of human immunodeficiency virus type 1
   6604..6967    +  CDS            HIV-1 gag (fragment): gag protein from human immunodeficiency virus 1; gag
   7113..7346    +  misc_feature   RRE: The Rev response element (RRE) of HIV-1 allows for Rev-dependent mRNA export from the nucleus to the cytoplasm.
   7723..7749    +  CDS            Rev (fragment): human immunodeficiency virus 1 (HIV-1) Rev protein; rev; enhances nuclear export of unspliced and incompletely spliced viral mRNAs
   7753..7993    +  promoter       U6 promoter: RNA polymerase III promoter for human U6 snRNA
   8023..8098    +  misc_RNA       gRNA scaffold: guide RNA scaffold for the Streptococcus pyogenes CRISPR/Cas9 system
   8154..8271    +  misc_feature   cPPT/CTS: central polypurine tract and central termination sequence of HIV-1
>Addgene plasmid #77963 | PIP5K1A gRNA (BRDN0001147757) | addgene full sequence | sequence record 188738 | Addgene Assembled Sequence
CCCGGGTGCAAAGATGGATAAAGTTTTAAACAGAGAGGAATCTTTGCAGCTAATGGACCTTCTAGGTCTT
GAAAGGAGTGGGAATTGGCTCCGGTGCCCGTCAGTGGGCAGAGCGCACATCGCCCACAGTCCCCGAGAAG
TTGGGGGGAGGGGTCGGCAATTGATCCGGTGCCTAGAGAAGGTGGCGCGGGGTAAACTGGGAAAGTGATG
TCGTGTACTGGCTCCGCCTTTTTCCCGAGGGTGGGGGAGAACCGTATATAAGTGCAGTAGTCGCCGTGAA
CGTTCTTTTTCGCAACGGGTTTGCCGCCAGAACACAGGTAAGTGCCGTGTGTGGTTCCCGCGGGCCTGGC
CTCTTTACGGGTTATGGCCCTTGCGTGCCTTGAATTACTTCCACCTGGCTGCAGTACGTGATTCTTGATC
CCGAGCTTCGGGTTGGAAGTGGGTGGGAGAGTTCGAGGCCTTGCGCTTAAGGAGCCCCTTCGCCTCGTGC
TTGAGTTGAGGCCTGGCCTGGGCGCTGGGGCCGCCGCGTGCGAATCTGGTGGCACCTTCGCGCCTGTCTC
GCTGCTTTCGATAAGTCTCTAGCCATTTAAAATTTTTGATGACCTGCTGCGACGCTTTTTTTCTGGCAAG
ATAGTCTTGTAAATGCGGGCCAAGATCTGCACACTGGTATTTCGGTTTTTGGGGCCGCGGGCGGCGACGG
GGCCCGTGCGTCCCAGCGCACATGTTCGGCGAGGCGGGGCCTGCGAGCGCGGCCACCGAGAATCGGACGG
GGGTAGTCTCAAGCTGGCCGGCCTGCTCTGGTGCCTGGCCTCGCGCCGCCGTGTATCGCCCCGCCCTGGG
CGGCAAGGCTGGCCCGGTCGGCACCAGTTGCGTGAGCGGAAAGATGGCCGCTTCCCGGCCCTGCTGCAGG
GAGCTCAAAATGGAGGACGCGGCGCTCGGGAGAGCGGGCGGGTGAGTCACCCACACAAAGGAAAAGGGCC
TTTCCGTCCTCAGCCGTCGCTTCATGTGACTCCACGGAGTACCGGGCGCCGTCCAGGCACCTCGATTAGT
TCTCGAGCTTTTGGAGTACGTCGTCTTTAGGTTGGGGGGAGGGGTTTTATGCGATGGAGTTTCCCCACAC
TGAGTGGGTGGAGACTGAAGTTAGGCCAGCTTGGCACTTGATGTAATTCTCCTTGGAATTTGCCCTTTTT
GAGTTTGGATCTTGGTTCATTCTCAAGCCTCAGACAGTGGTTCAAAGTTTTTTTCTTCCATTTCAGGTGT
CGTGACGTACGGCCACCATGACCGAGTACAAGCCCACGGTGCGCCTCGCCACCCGCGACGACGTCCCCAG
GGCCGTACGCACCCTCGCCGCCGCGTTCGCCGACTACCCCGCCACGCGCCACACCGTCGATCCGGACCGC
CACATCGAGCGGGTCACCGAGCTGCAAGAACTCTTCCTCACGCGCGTCGGGCTCGACATCGGCAAGGTGT
GGGTCGCGGACGACGGCGCCGCCGTGGCGGTCTGGACCACGCCGGAGAGCGTCGAAGCGGGGGCGGTGTT
CGCCGAGATCGGCCCGCGCATGGCCGAGTTGAGCGGTTCCCGGCTGGCCGCGCAGCAACAGATGGAAGGC
CTCCTGGCGCCGCACCGGCCCAAGGAGCCCGCGTGGTTCCTGGCCACCGTCGGAGTCTCGCCCGACCACC
AGGGCAAGGGTCTGGGCAGCGCCGTCGTGCTCCCCGGAGTGGAGGCGGCCGAGCGCGCCGGGGTGCCCGC
CTTCCTGGAGACCTCCGCGCCCCGCAACCTCCCCTTCTACGAGCGGCTCGGCTTCACCGTCACCGCCGAC
GTCGAGGTGCCCGAAGGACCGCGCACCTGGTGCATGACCCGCAAGCCCGGTGCCTGAACGCGTTAAGTCG
ACAATCAACCTCTGGATTACAAAATTTGTGAAAGATTGACTGGTATTCTTAACTATGTTGCTCCTTTTAC
GCTATGTGGATACGCTGCTTTAATGCCTTTGTATCATGCTATTGCTTCCCGTATGGCTTTCATTTTCTCC
TCCTTGTATAAATCCTGGTTGCTGTCTCTTTATGAGGAGTTGTGGCCCGTTGTCAGGCAACGTGGCGTGG
TGTGCACTGTGTTTGCTGACGCAACCCCCACTGGTTGGGGCATTGCCACCACCTGTCAGCTCCTTTCCGG
GACTTTCGCTTTCCCCCTCCCTATTGCCACGGCGGAACTCATCGCCGCCTGCCTTGCCCGCTGCTGGACA
GGGGCTCGGCTGTTGGGCACTGACAATTCCGTGGTGTTGTCGGGGAAATCATCGTCCTTTCCTTGGCTGC
TCGCCTGTGTTGCCACCTGGATTCTGCGCGGGACGTCCTTCTGCTACGTCCCTTCGGCCCTCAATCCAGC
GGACCTTCCTTCCCGCGGCCTGCTGCCGGCTCTGCGGCCTCTTCCGCGTCTTCGCCTTCGCCCTCAGACG
AGTCGGATCTCCCTTTGGGCCGCCTCCCCGCGTCGACTTTAAGACCAATGACTTACAAGGCAGCTGTAGA
TCTTAGCCACTTTTTAAAAGAAAAGGGGGGACTGGAAGGGCTAATTCACTCCCAACGAAGACAAGATCTG
CTTTTTGCTTGTACTGGGTCTCTCTGGTTAGACCAGATCTGAGCCTGGGAGCTCTCTGGCTAACTAGGGA
ACCCACTGCTTAAGCCTCAATAAAGCTTGCCTTGAGTGCTTCAAGTAGTGTGTGCCCGTCTGTTGTGTGA
CTCTGGTAACTAGAGATCCCTCAGACCCTTTTAGTCAGTGTGGAAAATCTCTAGCAGTACGTATAGTAGT
TCATGTCATCTTATTATTCAGTATTTATAACTTGCAAAGAAATGAATATCAGAGAGTGAGAGGAACTTGT
TTATTGCAGCTTATAATGGTTACAAATAAAGCAATAGCATCACAAATTTCACAAATAAAGCATTTTTTTC
ACTGCATTCTAGTTGTGGTTTGTCCAAACTCATCAATGTATCTTATCATGTCTGGCTCTAGCTATCCCGC
CCCTAACTCCGCCCATCCCGCCCCTAACTCCGCCCAGTTCCGCCCATTCTCCGCCCCATGGCTGACTAAT
TTTTTTTATTTATGCAGAGGCCGAGGCCGCCTCGGCCTCTGAGCTATTCCAGAAGTAGTGAGGAGGCTTT
TTTGGAGGCCTAGGGACGTACCCAATTCGCCCTATAGTGAGTCGTATTACGCGCGCTCACTGGCCGTCGT
TTTACAACGTCGTGACTGGGAAAACCCTGGCGTTACCCAACTTAATCGCCTTGCAGCACATCCCCCTTTC
GCCAGCTGGCGTAATAGCGAAGAGGCCCGCACCGATCGCCCTTCCCAACAGTTGCGCAGCCTGAATGGCG
AATGGG
[124 nt withheld, positions 3367-3490]
C
[91 nt withheld, positions 3492-3582]
A
[49 nt withheld, positions 3584-3632]
CCTTTGACGTTGGAGTCCACGTTCTTT
[37 nt withheld, positions 3660-3696]
ACCCTATCTCGGTCTATTCTTTTGATTTATAAGGGATTTTGCCGATTTCGGCCTATTGGTTAAAAAATGA
GCTGATTTAACAAAAATTTAACGCGAATTTTAACAAAATATTAACGCTTACAATTTAGGTGGCACTTTTC
GGGGAAATGTGCGCGGAACCCCTATTTGTTTATTTTTCTAAATACATTCAAATATGTATCCGCTCATGAG
ACAATAACCCTGATAAATGCTTCAATAATATTGAAAAAGGAAGAGTATGAGTATTCAACATTTCCGTGTC
GCCCTTATTCCCTTTTTTGCGGCATTTTGCCTTCCTGTTTTTGCTCACCCAGAAACGCTGGTGAAAGTAA
AAGATGCTGAAGATCAGTTGGGTGCACGAGTGGGTTACATCGAACTGGATCTCAACAGCGGTAAGATCCT
TGAGAGTTTTCGCCCCGAAGAACGTTTTCCAATGATGAGCACTTTTAAAGTTCTGCTATGTGGCGCGGTA
TTATCCCGTATTGACGCCGGGCAAGAGCAACTCGGTCGCCGCATACACTATTCTCAGAATGACTTGGTTG
AGTACTCACCAGTCACAGAAAAGCATCTTACGGATGGCATGACAGTAAGAGAATTATGCAGTGCTGCCAT
AACCATGAGTGATAACACTGCGGCCAACTTACTTCTGACAACGATCGGAGGACCGAAGGAGCTAACCGCT
TTTTTGCACAACATGGGGGATCATGTAACTCGCCTTGATCGTTGGGAACCGGAGCTGAATGAAGCCATAC
CAAACGACGAGCGTGACACCACGATGCCTGTAGCAATGGCAACAACGTTGCGCAAACTATTAACTGGCGA
ACTACTTACTCTAGCTTCCCGGCAACAATTAATAGACTGGATGGAGGCGGATAAAGTTGCAGGACCACTT
CTGCGCTCGGCCCTTCCGGCTGGCTGGTTTATTGCTGATAAATCTGGAGCCGGTGAGCGTGGGTCTCGCG
GTATCATTGCAGCACTGGGGCCAGATGGTAAGCCCTCCCGTATCGTAGTTATCTACACGACGGGGAGTCA
GGCAACTATGGATGAACGAAATAGACAGATCGCTGAGATAGGTGCCTCACTGATTAAGCATTGGTAACTG
TCAGACCAAGTTTACTCATATATACTTTAGATTGATTTAAAACTTCATTTTTAATTTAAAAGGATCTAGG
TGAAGATCCTTTTTGATAATCTCATGACCAAAATCCCTTAACGTGAGTTTTCGTTCCACTGAGCGTCAGA
CCCCGTAGAAAAGATCAAAGGATCTTCTTGAGATCCTTTTTTTCTGCGCGTAATCTGCTGCTTGCAAACA
AAAAAACCACCGCTACCAGCGGTGGTTTGTTTGCCGGATCAAGAGCTACCAACTCTTTTTCCGAAGGTAA
CTGGCTTCAGCAGAGCGCAGATACCAAATACTGTTCTTCTAGTGTAGCCGTAGTTAGGCCACCACTTCAA
GAACTCTGTAGCACCGCCTACATACCTCGCTCTGCTAATCCTGTTACCAGTGGCTGCTGCCAGTGGCGAT
AAGTCGTGTCTTACCGGGTTGGACTCAAGACGATAGTTACCGGATAAGGCGCAGCGGTCGGGCTGAACGG
GGGGTTCGTGCACACAGCCCAGCTTGGAGCGAACGACCTACACCGAACTGAGATACCTACAGCGTGAGCT
ATGAGAAAGCGCCACGCTTCCCGAAGGGAGAAAGGCGGACAGGTATCCGGTAAGCGGCAGGGTCGGAACA
GGAGAGCGCACGAGGGAGCTTCCAGGGGGAAACGCCTGGTATCTTTATAGTCCTGTCGGGTTTCGCCACC
TCTGACTTGAGCGTCGATTTTTGTGATGCTCGTCAGGGGGGCGGAGCCTATGGAAAAACGCCAGCAACGC
GGCCTTTTTACGGTTCCTGGCCTTTTGCTGGCCTTTTGCTCACATGTTCTTTCCTGCGTTATCCCCTGAT
TCTGTGGATAACCGTATTACCGCCTTTGAGTGAGCTGATACCGCTCGCCGCAGCCGAACGACCGAGCGCA
GCGAGTCAGTGAGCGAGGAAGCGGAAGAGCGCCCAATACGCAAACCGCCTCTCCCCGCGCGTTGGCCGAT
TCATTAATGCAGCTGGCACGACAGGTTTCCCGACTGGAAAGCGGGCAGTGAGCGCAACGCAATTAATGTG
AGTTAGCTCACTCATTAGGCACCCCAGGCTTTACACTTTATGCTTCCGGCTCGTATGTTGTGTGGAATTG
TGAGCGGATAACAATTTCACACAGGAAACAGCTATGACCATGATTACGCCAAGCGCGCAATTAACCCTCA
CTAAAGGGAACAAAAGCTGGAGCTGCAAGCTTAATGTAGTCTTATGCAATACTCTTGTAGTCTTGCAACA
TGGTAACGATGAGTTAGCAACATGCCTTACAAGGAGAGAAAAAGCACCGTGCATGCCGATTGGTGGAAGT
AAGGTGGTACGATCGTGCCTTATTAGGAAGGCAACAGACGGGTCTGACATGGATTGGACGAACCACTGAA
TTGCCGCATTGCAGAGATATTGTATTTAAGTGCCTAGCTCGATACATAAACGGGTCTCTCTGGTTAGACC
AGATCTGAGCCTGGGAGCTCTCTGGCTAACTAGGGAACCCACTGCTTAAGCCTCAATAAAGCTTGCCTTG
AGTGCTTCAAGTAGTGTGTGCCCGTCTGTTGTGTGACTCTGGTAACTAGAGATCCCTCAGACCCTTTTAG
TCAGTGTGGAAAATCTCTAGCAGTGGCGCCCGAACAGGGACTTGAAAGCGAAAGGGAAACCAGAGGAGCT
CTCTCGACGCAGGACTCGGCTTGCTGAAGCGCGCACGGCAAGAGGCGAGGGGCGGCGACTGGTGAGTACG
CCAAAAATTTTGACTAGCGGAGGCTAGAAGGAGAGAGATGGGTGCGAGAGCGTCAGTATTAAGCGGGGGA
GAATTAGATCGCGATGGGAAAAAATTCGGTTAAGGCCAGGGGGAAAGAAAAAATATAAATTAAAACATAT
AGTATGGGCAAGCAGGGAGCTAGAACGATTCGCAGTTAATCCTGGCCTGTTAGAAACATCAGAAGGCTGT
AGACAAATACTGGGACAGCTACAACCATCCCTTCAGACAGGATCAGAAGAACTTAGATCATTATATAATA
CAGTAGCAACCCTCTATTGTGTGCATCAAAGGATAGAGATAAAAGACACCAAGGAAGCTTTAGACAAGAT
AGAGGAAGAGCAAAACAAAAGTAAGACCACCGCACAGCAAGCGGCCGCTGATCTTCAGACCTGGAGGAGG
AGATATGAGGGACAATTGGAGAAGTGAATTATATAAATATAAAGTAGTAAAAATTGAACCATTAGGAGTA
GCACCCACCAAGGCAAAGAGAAGAGTGGTGCAGAGAGAAAAAAGAGCAGTGGGAATAGGAGCTTTGTTCC
TTGGGTTCTTGGGAGCAGCAGGAAGCACTATGGGCGCAGCGTCAATGACGCTGACGGTACAGGCCAGACA
ATTATTGTCTGGTATAGTGCAGCAGCAGAACAATTTGCTGAGGGCTATTGAGGCGCAACAGCATCTGTTG
CAACTCACAGTCTGGGGCATCAAGCAGCTCCAGGCAAGAATCCTGGCTGTGGAAAGATACCTAAAGGATC
AACAGCTCCTGGGGATTTGGGGTTGCTCTGGAAAACTCATTTGCACCACTGCTGTGCCTTGGAATGCTAG
TTGGAGTAATAAATCTCTGGAACAGATTTGGAATCACACGACCTGGATGGAGTGGGACAGAGAAATTAAC
AATTACACAAGCTTAATACACTCCTTAATTGAAGAATCGCAAAACCAGCAAGAAAAGAATGAACAAGAAT
TATTGGAATTAGATAAATGGGCAAGTTTGTGGAATTGGTTTAACATAACAAATTGGCTGTGGTATATAAA
ATTATTCATAATGATAGTAGGAGGCTTGGTAGGTTTAAGAATAGTTTTTGCTGTACTTTCTATAGTGAAT
AGAGTTAGGCAGGGATATTCACCATTATCGTTTCAGACCCACCTCCCAACCCCGAGGGGACCCAGAGAGG
GCCTATTTCCCATGATTCCTTCATATTTGCATATACGATACAAGGCTGTTAGAGAGATAATTAGAATTAA
TTTGACTGTAAACACAAAGATATTAGTACAAAATACGTGACGTAGAAAGTAATAATTTCTTGGGTAGTTT
GCAGTTTTAAAATTATGTTTTAAAATGGACTATCATATGCTTACCGTAACTTGAAAGTATTTCGATTTCT
TGGCTTTATATATCTTGTGGAAAGGACGAAACACCGAAGGCTCAACCTACAAACGGGTTTTAGAGCTAGA
AATAGCAAGTTAAAATAAGGCTAGTCCGTTATCAACTTGAAAAAGTGGCACCGAGTCGGTGCTTTTTTAA
GCTTGGCGTAACTAGATCTTGAGACAAATGGCAGTATTCATCCACAATTTTAAAAGAAAAGGGGGGATTG
GGGGGTACAGTGCAGGGGAAAGAATAGTAGACATAATAGCAACAGACATACAAACTAAAGAATTACAAAA
ACAAATTACAAAAATTCAAAATTTTCGGGTTTATTACAGGGACAGCAGAGATCCACTTTGGCGCCGGCTC
GAGGGGG
