>Addgene plasmid #77963 | PIP5K1A gRNA (BRDN0001147757) | depositor partial sequence | sequence record 145423 | Target Sequence
AAGGCTCAACCTACAAACGG
