>Addgene plasmid #77963 | PIP5K1A gRNA (BRDN0001147757) | addgene partial sequence | sequence record 188737 | hU6-F
AAAATACGTGACGTAGAAAGTAATAATTTCTTGGGTAGTTTGCAGTTTTAAAATTATGTTTTAAAATGGA
CTATCATATGCTTACCGTAACTTGAAAGTATTTCGATTTCTTGGCTTTATATATCTTGTGGAAAGGACGA
AACACCGAAGGCTCAACCTACAAACGGGTTTTAGAGCTAGAAATAGCAAGTTAAAATAAGGCTAGTCCGT
TATCAACTTGAAAAAGTGGCACCGAGTCGGTGCTTTTTTAAGCTTGGCGTAACTAGATCTTGAGACAAAT
GGCAGTATTCATCCACAATTTTAAAAGAAAAGGGGGGATTGGGGGGTACAGTGCAGGGGAAAGAATAGTA
GACATAATAGCAACAGACATACAAACTAAAGAATTACAAAAACAAATTACAAAAATTCAAAATTTTCGGG
TTTATTACAGGGACAGCAGAGATCCACTTTGGCGCCGGCTCGAGGGGGCCCGGGTGCAAAGATGGATAAA
GTTTTAAACAGAGAGGAATCTTTGCAGCTAATGGACCTTCTAGGTCTTGAAAGGAGTGGGAATTGGCTCC
GGTGCCCGTC
